Addgene plasmid #35546: pGL3-321/+120 mut1&2
Depositing lab: Greg Goodall. Depositing organization: Central Adelaide Local Health Network. Publication: A double-negative feedback loop between ZEB1-SIP1 and the microRNA-200 family regulates epithelial-mesenchymal transition. Bracken CP, Gregory PA, Kolesnikoff N, Bert AG, Wang J, Shannon MF, Goodall GJ. Cancer Res. 2008 Oct 1;68(19):7846-54. 10.1158/0008-5472.CAN-08-1942 PubMed 18829540.
Backbone
  Vector backbone: pGL3-basic
  Backbone manufacturer: Promega
  Backbone size w/o insert (bp): 4818
  Total vector size (bp): 5250
  Vector type: Luciferase
Growth in bacteria
  Bacterial resistance: Ampicillin, 100 μg/mL
  Growth temperature: 37°C
  Growth strain: DH5alpha
  Copy number: Unknown
Gene/Insert
  Gene/Insert name: promoter region of miR200b-200a-429 genomic cluster (alt names: MIRN200B; MIRN200A; MIRN429)
  Species: H. sapiens (human)
  Insert size (bp): 441
  Mutation: T to G at position -52 and T to G at position -96 in promoter
  GenBank ID: 406984 406983
  Entrez Gene: MIR200B (a.k.a. MIRN200B, mir-200b); MIR429 (a.k.a. MIRN429, hsa-mir-429, mir-429); MIR200A (a.k.a. MIRN200A, mir-200a)
  Promoter: none
  Tag / fusion protein: luciferase (C terminal on backbone)
  Cloning method: Restriction Enzyme; 5′ cloning site NheI (not destroyed); 3′ cloning site BglII (not destroyed)
  Sequencing primers: 5′ CTAGCAAAATAGGCTGTCCC; 3′ CTTTATGTTTTTGGCGTCTTCCA
Terms and licenses: Academic/Nonprofit Terms; Industry Terms: Not Available to Industry
How to cite: pGL3-321/+120 mut1&2 was a gift from Greg Goodall (Addgene plasmid # 35546 ; http://n2t.net/addgene:35546 ; RRID:Addgene_35546)
