[The description below was written by a language model from this plasmid's Addgene catalogue record and pLannotate feature annotations shown in this document.]
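Description:
pGL3-321/+120 mut1&2 is a firefly luciferase promoter-reporter plasmid built on the promoterless pGL3-basic backbone, with a total size of 5,250 bp. It is propagated in E. coli using a high-copy ColE1/pUC-type origin and selected with ampicillin through the bla (AmpR) gene and its promoter. An f1 phage origin is also present. The short large T antigen, TcR and lacZα fragments in the annotation are backbone remnants rather than functional genes.

The insert is a 441 bp human genomic fragment from the promoter region of the miR-200b-200a-429 cluster. Going by the plasmid name, it spans roughly -321 to +120, presumably relative to the transcription start site. It was cloned between the NheI and BglII sites, placing it directly upstream of the luc+ coding sequence. The backbone supplies no eukaryotic promoter, so luciferase expression depends on the activity of this inserted fragment. The transcript is terminated by the SV40 poly(A) signal. A synthetic poly(A) signal and an RNA polymerase II pause site upstream of the cloning region limit read-through transcription from the backbone, which keeps background signal low.

This version carries two T-to-G point substitutions, at positions -52 and -96 of the promoter ("mut1&2"). The record does not state what these changes disrupt. The associated publication concerns a double-negative feedback loop between ZEB1/SIP1 and the miR-200 family in epithelial-mesenchymal transition, so the double mutant was probably made to test candidate regulatory sites in the promoter. The insert itself is not annotated in the feature table. The plasmid is suited to transfection-based reporter assays that compare mutant with wild-type promoter activity.
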