Features (pLannotate 1.2.2; 11 found; start..end, strand, type, name):
    520..2172    +  CDS            luciferase: firefly luciferase; luc+; enhanced luc+ version of the luciferase gene
   2213..2334    -  polyA_signal   SV40 poly(A) signal: SV40 polyadenylation signal
   2357..2425    -  CDS            large T antigen (fragment): large T antigen from SV40 (simian virus 40)
   2441..2573    +  CDS            TcR (fragment): tetracycline efflux protein; tet; confers resistance to tetracycline
   2753..3341    -  rep_origin     ori: high-copy-number ColE1/pMB1/pBR322/pUC origin of replication
   3512..4372    -  CDS            AmpR: β-lactamase; bla; confers resistance to ampicillin, carbenicillin, and related antibiotics
   4373..4477    -  promoter       AmpR promoter: bla
   4504..4932    +  rep_origin     f1 ori (sequence partly withheld): f1 bacteriophage origin of replication; arrow indicates direction of (+) strand synthesis
   4964..5031    -  CDS            lacZα (fragment): LacZα fragment of β-galactosidase; lacZ fragment
   5090..5138    +  polyA_signal   poly(A) signal: synthetic polyadenylation signal
   5152..5243    +  misc_feature   pause site: RNA polymerase II transcriptional pause signal from the human α2 globin gene
>Addgene plasmid #35546 | pGL3-321/+120 mut1&2 | depositor full sequence | sequence record 44892 | pGL3-321/+120 mut1&2 sequence 5250 bps
GGTACCGAGCTCTTACGCGTGCTAGCAGAGGTGGAGAGGCGAGAGTTGCCCGCGGCTGCCCCTACCCCTG
CCCATGTCGCCCACACTCCACACGGGCCCCACAGAAGCCTTCCCATCCTGGCTTTTGTTCAACCTCGGTG
GGCGGCAAGGTGGGGGCGGGACGGAGTCTGCGGGGCCTGCGGGGCCCGGGCCTGCGTCACCGTCACTGGC
CCGCCTCCCGCCCGGCCTATGGGAGCCCAGGGGACACACCGGTCGGGGGCCAGGAGCGGAGATTGGCCAG
CGGGAGCTCGCACCGGTGTGGGGCGGGGAGCACTGCTCCTTGTAAGGCGAGCCCCCGCCGAGCCGGCTCT
TCCCTCCCGAGGCCCCCACCTCGCCACCGCCTCCCATTGTCCCGTCGCCCTCGAAACTCTCCCAGAGACG
GGCGAGTTGTCCACCTGTGCAGGTCTGAACTGACTTCCTGTGCCAGGAGATCTGCGATCTAAGTAAGCTT
GGCATTCCGGTACTGTTGGTAAAGCCACCATGGAAGACGCCAAAAACATAAAGAAAGGCCCGGCGCCATT
CTATCCGCTGGAAGATGGAACCGCTGGAGAGCAACTGCATAAGGCTATGAAGAGATACGCCCTGGTTCCT
GGAACAATTGCTTTTACAGATGCACATATCGAGGTGGACATCACTTACGCTGAGTACTTCGAAATGTCCG
TTCGGTTGGCAGAAGCTATGAAACGATATGGGCTGAATACAAATCACAGAATCGTCGTATGCAGTGAAAA
CTCTCTTCAATTCTTTATGCCGGTGTTGGGCGCGTTATTTATCGGAGTTGCAGTTGCGCCCGCGAACGAC
ATTTATAATGAACGTGAATTGCTCAACAGTATGGGCATTTCGCAGCCTACCGTGGTGTTCGTTTCCAAAA
AGGGGTTGCAAAAAATTTTGAACGTGCAAAAAAAGCTCCCAATCATCCAAAAAATTATTATCATGGATTC
TAAAACGGATTACCAGGGATTTCAGTCGATGTACACGTTCGTCACATCTCATCTACCTCCCGGTTTTAAT
GAATACGATTTTGTGCCAGAGTCCTTCGATAGGGACAAGACAATTGCACTGATCATGAACTCCTCTGGAT
CTACTGGTCTGCCTAAAGGTGTCGCTCTGCCTCATAGAACTGCCTGCGTGAGATTCTCGCATGCCAGAGA
TCCTATTTTTGGCAATCAAATCATTCCGGATACTGCGATTTTAAGTGTTGTTCCATTCCATCACGGTTTT
GGAATGTTTACTACACTCGGATATTTGATATGTGGATTTCGAGTCGTCTTAATGTATAGATTTGAAGAAG
AGCTGTTTCTGAGGAGCCTTCAGGATTACAAGATTCAAAGTGCGCTGCTGGTGCCAACCCTATTCTCCTT
CTTCGCCAAAAGCACTCTGATTGACAAATACGATTTATCTAATTTACACGAAATTGCTTCTGGTGGCGCT
CCCCTCTCTAAGGAAGTCGGGGAAGCGGTTGCCAAGAGGTTCCATCTGCCAGGTATCAGGCAAGGATATG
GGCTCACTGAGACTACATCAGCTATTCTGATTACACCCGAGGGGGATGATAAACCGGGCGCGGTCGGTAA
AGTTGTTCCATTTTTTGAAGCGAAGGTTGTGGATCTGGATACCGGGAAAACGCTGGGCGTTAATCAAAGA
GGCGAACTGTGTGTGAGAGGTCCTATGATTATGTCCGGTTATGTAAACAATCCGGAAGCGACCAACGCCT
TGATTGACAAGGATGGATGGCTACATTCTGGAGACATAGCTTACTGGGACGAAGACGAACACTTCTTCAT
CGTTGACCGCCTGAAGTCTCTGATTAAGTACAAAGGCTATCAGGTGGCTCCCGCTGAATTGGAATCCATC
TTGCTCCAACACCCCAACATCTTCGACGCAGGTGTCGCAGGTCTTCCCGACGATGACGCCGGTGAACTTC
CCGCCGCCGTTGTTGTTTTGGAGCACGGAAAGACGATGACGGAAAAAGAGATCGTGGATTACGTCGCCAG
TCAAGTAACAACCGCGAAAAAGTTGCGCGGAGGAGTTGTGTTTGTGGACGAAGTACCGAAAGGTCTTACC
GGAAAACTCGACGCAAGAAAAATCAGAGAGATCCTCATAAAGGCCAAGAAGGGCGGAAAGATCGCCGTGT
AATTCTAGAGTCGGGGCGGCCGGCCGCTTCGAGCAGACATGATAAGATACATTGATGAGTTTGGACAAAC
CACAACTAGAATGCAGTGAAAAAAATGCTTTATTTGTGAAATTTGTGATGCTATTGCTTTATTTGTAACC
ATTATAAGCTGCAATAAACAAGTTAACAACAACAATTGCATTCATTTTATGTTTCAGGTTCAGGGGGAGG
TGTGGGAGGTTTTTTAAAGCAAGTAAAACCTCTACAAATGTGGTAAAATCGATAAGGATCCGTCGACCGA
TGCCCTTGAGAGCCTTCAACCCAGTCAGCTCCTTCCGGTGGGCGCGGGGCATGACTATCGTCGCCGCACT
TATGACTGTCTTCTTTATCATGCAACTCGTAGGACAGGTGCCGGCAGCGCTCTTCCGCTTCCTCGCTCAC
TGACTCGCTGCGCTCGGTCGTTCGGCTGCGGCGAGCGGTATCAGCTCACTCAAAGGCGGTAATACGGTTA
TCCACAGAATCAGGGGATAACGCAGGAAAGAACATGTGAGCAAAAGGCCAGCAAAAGGCCAGGAACCGTA
AAAAGGCCGCGTTGCTGGCGTTTTTCCATAGGCTCCGCCCCCCTGACGAGCATCACAAAAATCGACGCTC
AAGTCAGAGGTGGCGAAACCCGACAGGACTATAAAGATACCAGGCGTTTCCCCCTGGAAGCTCCCTCGTG
CGCTCTCCTGTTCCGACCCTGCCGCTTACCGGATACCTGTCCGCCTTTCTCCCTTCGGGAAGCGTGGCGC
TTTCTCATAGCTCACGCTGTAGGTATCTCAGTTCGGTGTAGGTCGTTCGCTCCAAGCTGGGCTGTGTGCA
CGAACCCCCCGTTCAGCCCGACCGCTGCGCCTTATCCGGTAACTATCGTCTTGAGTCCAACCCGGTAAGA
CACGACTTATCGCCACTGGCAGCAGCCACTGGTAACAGGATTAGCAGAGCGAGGTATGTAGGCGGTGCTA
CAGAGTTCTTGAAGTGGTGGCCTAACTACGGCTACACTAGAAGAACAGTATTTGGTATCTGCGCTCTGCT
GAAGCCAGTTACCTTCGGAAAAAGAGTTGGTAGCTCTTGATCCGGCAAACAAACCACCGCTGGTAGCGGT
GGTTTTTTTGTTTGCAAGCAGCAGATTACGCGCAGAAAAAAAGGATCTCAAGAAGATCCTTTGATCTTTT
CTACGGGGTCTGACGCTCAGTGGAACGAAAACTCACGTTAAGGGATTTTGGTCATGAGATTATCAAAAAG
GATCTTCACCTAGATCCTTTTAAATTAAAAATGAAGTTTTAAATCAATCTAAAGTATATATGAGTAAACT
TGGTCTGACAGTTACCAATGCTTAATCAGTGAGGCACCTATCTCAGCGATCTGTCTATTTCGTTCATCCA
TAGTTGCCTGACTCCCCGTCGTGTAGATAACTACGATACGGGAGGGCTTACCATCTGGCCCCAGTGCTGC
AATGATACCGCGAGACCCACGCTCACCGGCTCCAGATTTATCAGCAATAAACCAGCCAGCCGGAAGGGCC
GAGCGCAGAAGTGGTCCTGCAACTTTATCCGCCTCCATCCAGTCTATTAATTGTTGCCGGGAAGCTAGAG
TAAGTAGTTCGCCAGTTAATAGTTTGCGCAACGTTGTTGCCATTGCTACAGGCATCGTGGTGTCACGCTC
GTCGTTTGGTATGGCTTCATTCAGCTCCGGTTCCCAACGATCAAGGCGAGTTACATGATCCCCCATGTTG
TGCAAAAAAGCGGTTAGCTCCTTCGGTCCTCCGATCGTTGTCAGAAGTAAGTTGGCCGCAGTGTTATCAC
TCATGGTTATGGCAGCACTGCATAATTCTCTTACTGTCATGCCATCCGTAAGATGCTTTTCTGTGACTGG
TGAGTACTCAACCAAGTCATTCTGAGAATAGTGTATGCGGCGACCGAGTTGCTCTTGCCCGGCGTCAATA
CGGGATAATACCGCGCCACATAGCAGAACTTTAAAAGTGCTCATCATTGGAAAACGTTCTTCGGGGCGAA
AACTCTCAAGGATCTTACCGCTGTTGAGATCCAGTTCGATGTAACCCACTCGTGCACCCAACTGATCTTC
AGCATCTTTTACTTTCACCAGCGTTTCTGGGTGAGCAAAAACAGGAAGGCAAAATGCCGCAAAAAAGGGA
ATAAGGGCGACACGGAAATGTTGAATACTCATACTCTTCCTTTTTCAATATTATTGAAGCATTTATCAGG
GTTATTGTCTCATGAGCGGATACATATTTGAATGTATTTAGAAAAATAAACAAATAGGGGTTCCGCGCAC
ATTTCCCCGAAAAGTGCCACCTG
[124 nt withheld, positions 4504-4627]
C
[91 nt withheld, positions 4629-4719]
A
[49 nt withheld, positions 4721-4769]
CCTTTGACGTTGGAGTCCACGTTCTTT
[37 nt withheld, positions 4797-4833]
ACCCTATCTCGGTCTATTCTTTTGATTTATAAGGGATTTTGCCGATTTCGGCCTATTGGTTAAAAAATGA
GCTGATTTAACAAAAATTTAACGCGAATTTTAACAAAATATTAACGCTTACAATTTGCCATTCGCCATTC
AGGCTGCGCAACTGTTGGGAAGGGCGATCGGTGCGGGCCTCTTCGCTATTACGCCAGCCCAAGCTACCAT
GATAAGTAAGTAATATTAAGGTACGGGAGGTACTTGGAGCGGCCGCAATAAAATATCTTTATTTTCATTA
CATCTGTGTGTTGGTTTTTTGTGTGAATCGATAGTACTAACATACGCTCTCCATCAAAACAAAACGAAAC
AAAACAAACTAGCAAAATAGGCTGTCCCCAGTGCAAGTGCAGGTGCCAGAACATTTCTCTATCGATA
