>Addgene plasmid #35546 | pGL3-321/+120 mut1&2 | addgene partial sequence | sequence record 46322 | LucNrev 5'-CCTTATGCAGTTGCTCTCC-3'
GGCGCCGGGCCTTTCTTTATGTTTTTGGCGTCTTCCATGGTGGCTTTACCAACAGTACCGGAATGCCAAG
CTTACTTAGATCGCAGATCTCCTGGCACAGGAAGTCAGTTCAGACCTGCACAGGTGGACAACTCGCCCGT
CTCTGGGAGAGTTTCGAGGGCGACGGGACAATGGGAGGCGGTGGCGAGGTGGGGGCCTCGGGAGGGAAGA
GCCGGCTCGGCGGGGGCTCGCCTTACAAGGAGCAGTGCTCCCCGCCCCACACCGGTGCGAGCTCCCGCTG
GCCAATCTCCGCTCCTGGCCCCCGACCGGTGTGTCCCCTGGGCTCCCATAGGCCGGGCGGGAGGCGGACC
AGTGACGGTGACGCAGGCCCGGGCCCCGCAGGCCCCGCAGACTCCGTCCCGCCCCCACCTTGCCGCCCAC
CGAGGTTGAACAAAAGCCAGGATGGGAAGGCTTCTGTGGGGCCCGTGTGGAGTGTGGGCGACATGGGCAG
GGGTAGGGGCAGCCGCGGGCAACTCTCGCCTCTCCACCTCTGCTAGCACGCGTAAGAGCTCGGTACCTAT
CGATAGAGAAATGTTCTGGCACCTGCACTTGCACTGGGGACAGCCTATTTTGCTAGTTTGTTTTGTTTCG
TTTTGTTTTGATGGAGAGCGTATGTTAGTACTATCGATTCACACAAAAAACCAACACACAGATGTAATGA
AAATAAAGATATTTTATTGCGGCCGCTCCAAGTACCTCCCGTACCTTAATATTACTTACTTATCATGGTA
GCTTGGGCTGGCGTAATAGCGAAGAGGCCCGCACCGATCGCCCTTCCCAACAGTTGCGCAGCCTGAATGG
CGAATGGCAAATTGTAAGCGTTAATATTTTGTTAAAATTCGCGTTAAATTTTTGTTAAATCAGCTCATTT
TTTAACCAATAGGCCGAAATCGGCAAAATCCCTTATAAATCAAAAGAATAGACCGAGATAGGGTTGAGTG
TTGTTCCAGTTTGG
